>Addgene plasmid #64177 | pL | depositor full sequence | sequence record 107491 | pL sequence 5953 bps
TTACATCTTCGGAAAACAAAAACTATTTTTTCTTTAATTTCTTTTTTTACTTTCTATTTTTAATTTATAT
ATTTATATTAAAAAATTTAAATTATAATTATTTTTATAGCACGTGATGAAAAGGACCTAAGAAACCATTA
TTATCATGACATTAACCTATAAAAATAGGCGTATCACGAGGCCCTTTCGTCTCGCGCGTTTCGGTGATGA
CGGTGAAAACCTCTGACACATGCAGCTCCCGGAGACGGTCACAGCTTGTCTGTAAGCGGATGCCGGGAGC
AGACAAGCCCGTCAGGGCGCGTCAGCGGGTGTTGGCGGCGCGCCATCGAGGAGAACTTCTAGTATATCTA
CATACCTAATATTATTGCCTTATTAAAAATGGAATCCCAACAATTACATCAAAATCCACATTCTCTTCAA
AATCAATTGTCCTGTACTTCCTTGTTCATGTGTGTTCAAAAACGTTATATTTATAGGATAATTATACTCT
ATTTCTCAACAAGTAATTGGTTGTTTGGCCGAGCGGTCTAAGGCGCCTGATTCAAGAAATATCTTGACCG
CAGTTAACTGTGGGAATACTCAGGTATCGTAAGATGCAAGAGTTCGAATCTCTTAGCAACCATTATTTTT
TTCCTCAACATAACGAGAACACACAGGGGCGCTATCGCACAGAATCAAATTCGATGACTGGAAATTTTTT
GTTAATTTCAGAGGTCGCCTGACGCATATACCTTTTTCAACTGAAAAATTGGGAGAAAAAGGAAAGGTGA
GAGCGCCGGAACCGGCTTTTCATATAGAATAGAGAAGCGTTCATGACTAAATGCTTGCATCACAATACTT
GAAGTTGACAATATTATTTAAGGACCTATTGTTTTTTCCAATAGGTGGTTAGCAATCGTCTTACTTTCTA
ACTTTTCTTACCTTTTACATTTCAGCAATATATATATATATATTTCAAGGATATACCATTCTAATGTCTG
CCCCTAAGAAGATCGTCGTTTTGCCAGGTGACCACGTTGGTCAAGAAATCACAGCCGAAGCCATTAAGGT
TCTTAAAGCTATTTCTGATGTTCGTTCCAATGTCAAGTTCGATTTCGAAAATCATTTAATTGGTGGTGCT
GCTATCGATGCTACAGGTGTTCCACTTCCAGATGAGGCGCTGGAAGCCTCCAAGAAGGCTGATGCCGTTT
TGTTAGGTGCTGTGGGTGGTCCTAAATGGGGTACCGGTAGTGTTAGACCTGAACAAGGTTTACTAAAAAT
CCGTAAAGAACTTCAATTGTACGCCAACTTAAGACCATGTAACTTTGCATCCGACTCTCTTTTAGACTTA
TCTCCAATCAAGCCACAATTTGCTAAAGGTACTGACTTCGTTGTTGTCAGAGAATTAGTGGGAGGTATTT
ACTTTGGTAAGAGAAAGGAAGACGATGGTGATGGTGTCGCTTGGGATAGTGAACAATACACCGTTCCAGA
AGTGCAAAGAATCACAAGAATGGCCGCTTTCATGGCCCTACAACATGAGCCACCATTGCCTATTTGGTCC
TTGGATAAAGCTAATGTTTTGGCCTCTTCAAGATTATGGAGAAAAACTGTGGAGGAAACCATCAAGAACG
AATTCCCTACATTGAAGGTTCAACATCAATTGATTGATTCTGCCGCCATGATCCTAGTTAAGAACCCAAC
CCACCTAAATGGTATTATAATCACCAGCAACATGTTTGGTGATATCATCTCCGATGAAGCCTCCGTTATC
CCAGGTTCCTTGGGTTTGTTGCCATCTGCGTCCTTGGCCTCTTTGCCAGACAAGAACACCGCATTTGGTT
TGTACGAACCATGCCACGGTTCTGCTCCAGATTTGCCAAAGAATAAGGTCAACCCTATCGCCACTATCTT
GTCTGCTGCAATGATGTTGAAATTGTCATTGAACTTGCCTGAAGAAGGTAAGGCCATTGAAGATGCAGTT
AAAAAGGTTTTGGATGCAGGTATCAGAACTGGTGATTTAGGTGGTTCCAACAGTACCACCGAAGTCGGTG
ATGCTGTCGCCGAAGAAGTTAAGAAAATCCTTGCTTAAAAAGATTCTCTTTTTTTATGATATTTGTACAT
AAACTTTATAAATGAAATTCATAATAGAAACGACACGAAATTACAAAATGGAATATGTTCATAGGGTAGA
CGAAACTATATACGCAATCTACATACATTTATCAAGAAGGAGAAAAAGGAGGATGTAAAGGAATACAGGT
AAGCAAATTGATACTAATGGCTCAACGTGATAAGGAAAAAGAATTGCACTTTAACATTAATATTGACAAG
GAGGAGGGCACCACACAAAAAGTTAGGTGTAACAGAAAATCATGAAACTATGATTCCTAATTTATATATT
GGAGGATTTTCTCTAAAAAAAAAAAAATACAACAAATAAAAAACACTCAATGACCTGACCATTTGATGGA
GTTTAAGTCAATACCTTCTTGAACCATTTCCCATAATGGTGAAAGTTCCCTCAAGAATTTTACTCTGTCA
GAAACGGCCTTACGACGTAGTCGAGGATCCTATGCGGTGTGAAATACCGCACAGATGCGTAAGGAGAAAA
TACCGCATCAGGAAATTGTAAGCGTTAATATTTTGTTAAAATTCGCGTTAAATTTTTGTTAAATCAGCTC
ATTTTTTAACCAATAGGCCGAAATCGGCAAAATCCCTTATAAATCAAAAGAATAGACCGAGATAGGGT
[37 nt withheld, positions 2729-2765]
AAAGAACGTGGACTCCAACGTCAAAGG
[49 nt withheld, positions 2793-2841]
T
[91 nt withheld, positions 2843-2933]
G
[128 nt withheld, positions 2935-3062]
CCATTCGCCATTCAGGCTGCGCAACTGTTGGGAAGGGCGATCGGTGCGGGCCTCTTCGCTATTACGCCAG
CTGGCGAAAGGGGGATGTGCTGCAAGGCGATTAAGTTGGGTAACGCCAGGGTTTTCCCAGTCACGACGTT
GTAAAACGACGGCCAGTGAATTGTAATACGACTCACTATAGGGCGAATTGGAGCTCCACCGCGGTGGCGG
CCGCTCTAGAACTAGTGGGTCCCCCGGGCTGCAGGAATTCGATATCAAGCTTATCGATACCGTCGACCTG
GAGGGGGGGCCCGGTACCAGCTTTTGTTCCCTTTAGTGAGGGTTAATTTCGAGCTTGGCGTAATCATGGT
CATAGCTGTTTCCTGTGTGAAATTGTTATCCGCTCACAATTCCACACAACATACGAGCCGGAAGCATAAA
GTGTAAAGCCTGGGGTGCCTAATGAGTGAGCTAACTCACATTAATTGCGTTGCGCTCACTGCCCGCTTTC
CAGTCGGGAAACCTGTCGTGCCAGCTGCATTAATGAATCGGCCAACGCGCGGGGAGAGGCGGTTTGCGTA
TTGGGCGCTCTTCCGCTTCCTCGCTCACTGACTCGCTGCGCTCGGTCGTTCGGCTGCGGCGAGCGGTATC
AGCTCACTCAAAGGCGGTAATACGGTTATCCACAGAATCAGGGGATAACGCAGGAAAGAACATGTGAGCA
AAAGGCCAGCAAAAGGCCAGGAACCGTAAAAAGGCCGCGTTGCTGGCGTTTTTCCATAGGCTCCGCCCCC
CTGACGAGCATCACAAAAATCGACGCTCAAGTCAGAGGTGGCGAAACCCGACAGGACTATAAAGATACCA
GGCGTTTCCCCCTGGAAGCTCCCTCGTGCGCTCTCCTGTTCCGACCCTGCCGCTTACCGGATACCTGTCC
GCCTTTCTCCCTTCGGGAAGCGTGGCGCTTTCTCATAGCTCACGCTGTAGGTATCTCAGTTCGGTGTAGG
TCGTTCGCTCCAAGCTGGGCTGTGTGCACGAACCCCCCGTTCAGCCCGACCGCTGCGCCTTATCCGGTAA
CTATCGTCTTGAGTCCAACCCGGTAAGACACGACTTATCGCCACTGGCAGCAGCCACTGGTAACAGGATT
AGCAGAGCGAGGTATGTAGGCGGTGCTACAGAGTTCTTGAAGTGGTGGCCTAACTACGGCTACACTAGAA
GGACAGTATTTGGTATCTGCGCTCTGCTGAAGCCAGTTACCTTCGGAAAAAGAGTTGGTAGCTCTTGATC
CGGCAAACAAACCACCGCTGGTAGCGGTGGTTTTTTTGTTTGCAAGCAGCAGATTACGCGCAGAAAAAAA
GGATCTCAAGAAGATCCTTTGATCTTTTCTACGGGGTCTGACGCTCAGTGGAACGAAAACTCACGTTAAG
GGATTTTGGTCATGAGATTATCAAAAAGGATCTTCACCTAGATCCTTTTAAATTAAAAATGAAGTTTTAA
ATCAATCTAAAGTATATATGAGTAAACTTGGTCTGACAGTTACCAATGCTTAATCAGTGAGGCACCTATC
TCAGCGATCTGTCTATTTCGTTCATCCATAGTTGCCTGACTGCCCGTCGTGTAGATAACTACGATACGGG
AGGGCTTACCATCTGGCCCCAGTGCTGCAATGATACCGCGAGACCCACGCTCACCGGCTCCAGATTTATC
AGCAATAAACCAGCCAGCCGGAAGGGCCGAGCGCAGAAGTGGTCCTGCAACTTTATCCGCCTCCATCCAG
TCTATTAATTGTTGCCGGGAAGCTAGAGTAAGTAGTTCGCCAGTTAATAGTTTGCGCAACGTTGTTGCCA
TTGCTACAGGCATCGTGGTGTCACGCTCGTCGTTTGGTATGGCTTCATTCAGCTCCGGTTCCCAACGATC
AAGGCGAGTTACATGATCCCCCATGTTGTGAAAAAAAGCGGTTAGCTCCTTCGGTCCTCCGATCGTTGTC
AGAAGTAAGTTGGCCGCAGTGTTATCACTCATGGTTATGGCAGCACTGCATAATTCTCTTACTGTCATGC
CATCCGTAAGATGCTTTTCTGTGACTGGTGAGTACTCAACCAAGTCATTCTGAGAATAGTGTATGCGGCG
ACCGAGTTGCTCTTGCCCGGCGTCAATACGGGATAATACCGCGCCACATAGCAGAACTTTAAAAGTGCTC
ATCATTGGAAAACGTTCTTCGGGGCGAAAACTCTCAAGGATCTTACCGCTGTTGAGATCCAGTTCGATGT
AACCCACTCGTGCACCCAACTGATCTTCAGCATCTTTTACTTTCACCAGCGTTTCTGGGTGAGCAAAAAC
AGGAAGGCAAAATGCCGCAAAAAAGGGAATAAGGGCGACACGGAAATGTTGAATACTCATACTCTTCCTT
TTTCAATATTATTGAAGCATTTATCAGGGTTATTGTCTCATGAGCGGATACATATTTGAATGTATTTAGA
AAAATAAACAAATAGGGGTTCCGCGCACATTTCCCCGAAAAGTGCCACCTGACGGATCGCTTGCCTGTAA
CTTACACGCGCCTCGTATCTTTTAATGATGGAATAATTTGGGAATTTACTCTGTATTTATTTATTTTTAT
GTTTTGTATTTGGATTTTAGAAAGTAAATAAAGAAGGTAGAAGAGTTACGGAATGAAGAAAAAAAAATAA
ACAAAGGTTTAAAAAATTTCAACAAAAAGCGTACTTTACATATATATTTATTAGACAAGAAAAGCAGATT
AAATAGATATACATTCGATTAACGATAAGTAAAATGTAAAATCACAGGATTTTCGTGTGTGGTCTTCTAC
ACAGACAAGATGAAACAATTCGGCATTAATACCTGAGAGCAGGAAGAGCAAGATAAAAGGTAGTATTTGT
TGGCGATCCCCCTAGAGTCTT
Features (pLannotate 1.2.2; 19 found; start..end, strand, type, name):
    191..226     +  CDS            rop (fragment): Rop protein, which maintains plasmids at low copy number; rop
    349..426     +  CDS            YO192_YEAST (fragment): Experimental evidence at protein level: Swiss-Prot protein existence level 1. From Saccharomyces cerevisiae (strain ATCC 204508 / S288c) (Baker's yeast).
    566..973     +  promoter       LEU2 promoter: S. cerevisiae LEU2
    974..2068    +  CDS            LEU2: 3-isopropylmalate dehydrogenase, required for leucine biosynthesis; S. cerevisiae LEU2; yeast auxotrophic marker
   2430..2531    -  CDS            NFS1 (fragment): NFS1_YEAST - Also known as SPL1 From Saccharomyces cerevisiae (strain ATCC 204508 / S288c) (Baker's yeast).
   2551..2602    +  misc_feature   bom (fragment): basis of mobility region from pBR322
   2603..3062    -  rep_origin     f1 ori (sequence partly withheld): f1 bacteriophage origin of replication; arrow indicates direction of (+) strand synthesis
   3066..3223    -  CDS            lacZα (fragment): LacZα fragment of β-galactosidase; lacZ fragment
   3226..3244    +  promoter       T7 promoter: promoter for bacteriophage T7 RNA polymerase
   3253..3360    +  misc_feature   MCS: pBluescript multiple cloning site
   3372..3390    -  promoter       T3 promoter: promoter for bacteriophage T3 RNA polymerase
   3435..3451    -  protein_bind   lac operator: The lac repressor binds to the lac operator to inhibit transcription in E. coli. This inhibition can be relieved by adding lactose or isopropyl-β-D-thiogalactopyranoside (IPTG). lac repressor encoded by lacI
   3459..3489    -  promoter       lac promoter: promoter for the E. coli lac operon
   3504..3525    -  protein_bind   CAP binding site: CAP binding activates transcription in the presence of cAMP. E. coli catabolite activator protein
   3538..3630    -  CDS            lacI (fragment): lac repressor; lacI; The lac repressor binds to the lac operator to inhibit transcription in E. coli. This inhibition can be relieved by adding lactose or isopropyl-β-D-thiogalactopyranoside (IPTG).
   3813..4401    -  rep_origin     ori: high-copy-number ColE1/pMB1/pBR322/pUC origin of replication
   4572..5432    -  CDS            AmpR: β-lactamase; bla; confers resistance to ampicillin, carbenicillin, and related antibiotics
   5433..5537    -  promoter       AmpR promoter: bla
   5567..117     -  misc_feature   CEN/ARS (across the origin): S. cerevisiae CEN6 centromere fused to an autonomously replicating sequence
