[The description below was written by a language model from this plasmid's Addgene catalogue record and pLannotate feature annotations shown in this document.]
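Description:
pL is an empty-backbone E. coli–yeast shuttle vector derived from pHLUM (version 2) by removing the HIS3, URA3 and MET17 marker genes, leaving LEU2 as the only yeast selectable marker. The listed backbone size of 9,905 bp refers to the parental pHLUM. The deposited pL sequence is 5,953 nt, consistent with the loss of three marker cassettes.

In Saccharomyces cerevisiae the plasmid is maintained through a CEN6 centromere fused to an autonomously replicating sequence. This arrangement gives stable, roughly single-copy inheritance, in line with the single-copy design named in the associated publication. LEU2, encoding 3-isopropylmalate dehydrogenase, is expressed from its own promoter and complements leucine auxotrophy. Short annotated fragments of neighbouring yeast genes such as NFS1 are probably genomic flanks carried along with the marker. In E. coli the plasmid replicates from a ColE1/pUC-type origin and is selected with ampicillin through the β-lactamase gene. The catalogue nonetheless lists it as low copy.

The remaining features are typical of a pBluescript-type scaffold. They include an f1 origin for single-stranded DNA production and a multiple cloning site flanked by T7 and T3 promoters. The cloning site lies within a lacZα fragment downstream of the lac promoter, operator and CAP site. No insert is present and no yeast expression promoter is annotated next to the cloning site. The small rop, bom and lacI fragments appear to be cloning remnants.

According to the record, pL belongs to a plasmid series for auxotrophy compensation in yeast. It restores leucine prototrophy in leu2 strains, supports multiple marker selection alongside sister plasmids, and helps in designing metabolically cooperating yeast communities.
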