Addgene plasmid #64177: pL
Purpose: (Empty Backbone) harbours marker gene LEU2
Depositing lab: Markus Ralser. Depositing organization: University of Cambridge. Publication: Saccharomyces cerevisiae single-copy plasmids for auxotrophy compensation, multiple marker selection, and for designing metabolically cooperating communities. Mulleder M, Campbell K, Matsarskaia O, Eckerstorfer F, Ralser M. F1000Res. 2016 Sep 20;5:2351. eCollection 2016. 10.12688/f1000research.9606.1 PubMed 27830062.
Backbone
  Vector backbone: pHLUM (version 2)
  Backbone size (bp): 9905
  Modifications to backbone: removed HIS3, URA3 and MET17
  Vector type: Bacterial Expression, Yeast Expression
  Selectable markers: LEU2
Growth in bacteria
  Bacterial resistance: Ampicillin, 100 μg/mL
  Growth temperature: 37°C
  Growth strain: DH5alpha
  Copy number: Low Copy
Gene/Insert
  Cloning method: Restriction Enzyme
Terms and licenses: Academic/Nonprofit Terms; Industry Terms: Not Available to Industry
How to cite: pL was a gift from Markus Ralser (Addgene plasmid # 64177 ; http://n2t.net/addgene:64177 ; RRID:Addgene_64177)
