>Addgene plasmid #64177 | pL | addgene partial sequence | sequence record 111896 | LEU2-R 5'-accggtaccccatttaggac-3'
AACGGCATCAGCCTTCTTGGAGGCTTCCAGCGCCTCATCTGGAAGTGGAACACCTGTAGCATCGATAGCA
GCACCACCAATTAAATGATTTTCGAAATCGAACTTGACATTGGAACGAACATCAGAAATAGCTTTAAGAA
CCTTAATGGCTTCGGCTGTGATTTCTTGACCAACGTGGTCACCTGGCAAAACGACGATCTTCTTAGGGGC
AGACATTAGAATGGTATATCCTTGAAATATATATATATATATTGCTGAAATGTAAAAGGTAAGAAAAGTT
AGAAAGTAAGACGATTGCTAACCACCTATTGGAAAAAACAATAGGTCCTTAAATAATATTGTCAACTTCA
AGTATTGTGATGCAAGCATTTAGTCATGAACGCTTCTCTATTCTATATGAAAAGCCGGTTCCGGCGCTCT
CACCTTTCCTTTTTCTCCCAATTTTTCAGTTGAAAAAGGTATATGCGTCAGGCGACCTCTGAAATTAACA
AAAAATTTCCAGTCATCGAATTTGATTCTGTGCGATAGCGCCCCTGTGTGTTCTCGTTATGTTGAGGAAA
AAAATAATGGTTGCTAAGAGATTCGAACTCTTGCATCTTACGATACCTGAGTATTCCCACAGTTAACTGC
GGTCAAGATATTTCTTGAATCAGGCGCCTTAGACCGCTCGGCCAAACAACCAATTACTTGTTGAGAAATA
GAGTATAATTATCCTATAAATATAACGTTTTTGAACACACATGAACAAGGAAGTACAGGACAATTGATTT
TGAAGAGAATGTGGATTTTGATGTAATTGTTGGGATTCCATTTTTAATAAGGCAATAATATTAGGTATGT
AGATATACTAGAAGTTCTCCTCGATGGCGCGCCGCCAACACCCGCTGACGCGCCCTGACGGGCTTGTCTG
CTCCCGGCATCCGCTTACAGACAAGCTGTGACCGTCTCCGGGAGCTGCATGTGTCAGAGGTTTTCACCGT
CATCACCGAAACGCGCGAGACGAAAGGGCCTCGTGATACGCCTATTTTTATAGGTTAATGTCATGATAAT
AATGGTTTCTTAGGTCCTTTTCATCACGTGCTATA
