>Addgene plasmid #64177 | pL | addgene partial sequence | sequence record 111898 | F1ori-R 5'-AGGGAAGAAAGCGAAAGGAG-3'
[67 nt withheld, positions 1-67]
CCATTCGCCATTCAGGCTGCGCAACTGTTGGGAAGGGCGATCGGTGCGGGCCTCTTCGCTATTACGCCAG
CTGGCGAAAGGGGGATGTGCTGCAAGGCGATTAAGTTGGGTAACGCCAGGGTTTTCCCAGTCACGACGTT
GTAAAACGACGGCCAGTGAATTGTAATACGACTCACTATAGGGCGAATTGGAGCTCCACCGCGGTGGCGG
CCGCTCTAGAACTAGTGGGTCCCCCGGGCTGCAGGAATTCGATATCAAGCTTATCGATACCGTCGACCTG
GAGGGGGGGCCCGGTACCAGCTTTTGTTCCCTTTAGTGAGGGTTAATTTCGAGCTTGGCGTAATCATGGT
CATAGCTGTTTCCTGTGTGAAATTGTTATCCGCTCACAATTCCACACAACATACGAGCCGGAAGCATAAA
GTGTAAAGCCTGGGGTGCCTAATGAGTGAGCTAACTCACATTAATTGCGTTGCGCTCACTGCCCGCTTTC
CAGTCGGGAAACCTGTCGTGCCAGCTGCATTAATGAATCGGCCAACGCGCGGGGAGAGGCGGTTTGCGTA
TTGGGCGCTCTTCCGCTTCCTCGCTCACTGACTCGCTGCGCTCGGTCGTTCGGCTGCGGCGAGCGGTATC
AGCTCACTCAAAGGCGGTAATACGGTTATCCACAGAATCAGGGGATAACGCAGGAAAGAACATGTGAGCA
AAAGGCCAGCAAAAGGCCAGGAACCGTAAAAAGGCCGCGTTGCTGGCGTTTTTCCATAGGCTCCGCCCCC
CTGACGAGCATCACAAAAATCGACGCTCAAGTCAGAGGTGGCGAAACCCGACAGGACTATAAAGATACCA
GGCGT
