>Addgene plasmid #64177 | pL | addgene partial sequence | sequence record 111905 | F1ori-F 5'-GTGGACTCTTGTTCCAAACTGG-3'
ACCCTATCTCGGTCTATTCTTTTGATTTATAAGGGATTTTGCCGATTTCGGCCTATTGGTTAAAAAATGA
GCTGATTTAACAAAAATTTAACGCGAATTTTAACAAAATATTAACGCTTACAATTTCCTGATGCGGTATT
TTCTCCTTACGCATCTGTGCGGTATTTCACACCGCATAGGATCCTCGACTACGTCGTAAGGCCGTTTCTG
ACAGAGTAAAATTCTTGAGGGAACTTTCACCATTATGGGAAATGGTTCAAGAAGGTATTGACTTAAACTC
CATCAAATGGTCAGGTCATTGAGTGTTTTTTATTTGTTGTATTTTTTTTTTTTTAGAGAAAATCCTCCAA
TATATAAATTAGGAATCATAGTTTCATGATTTTCTGTTACACCTAACTTTTTGTGTGGTGCCCTCCTCCT
TGTCAATATTAATGTTAAAGTGCAATTCTTTTTCCTTATCACGTTGAGCCATTAGTATCAATTTGCTTAC
CTGTATTCCTTTACATCCTCCTTTTTCTCCTTCTTGATAAATGTATGTAGATTGCGTATATAGTTTCGTC
TACCCTATGAACATATTCCATTTTGTAATTTCGTGTCGTTTCTATTATGAATTTCATTTATAAAGTTTAT
GTACAAATATCATAAAAAAAGAGAATCTTTTTAAGCAAGGATTTTCTTAACTTCTTCGGCGACAGCATCA
CCGACTTCGGTGGTACTGTTGGAACCACCTAAATCACCAGTTCTGATACCTGCATCCAAAACCTTTTTAA
CTGCATCTTCAATGGCCTTACCTTCTTCAGGCAAGTTCAATGACAATTTCAACATCATTGCAGCAGACAA
GATAGTGGCGATAGGGTTGACCTTATTCTTTGGCAAATCTGGAGCAGAACCGTGGCATGGTTCGTACAAA
CCAAATGCGGTGTTCTTGTCTGGCAAAGAGGCCAAGGACGCAGATGGCAACAAACCCAAGGAACCTGGGA
TAACGGAGGCTTCATCGGAGATGATATCACCAAACATGTTGCTGGTGATTATAATACCATTTAGGTGGGT
TGGGTTCTTAACTAGGATCATGGCGGCAGAATCAATCAATTGATGTTGAACCTTCAATGTAGG
